>Addgene plasmid #229238 | pXTK001 [Marker_KanR-NeoR-nptII_PartType2] | addgene full sequence | sequence record 464641 | Addgene NGS Result
TTGAGATCCTTTTTTTCTGCGCGTAATCTGCTGCTTGCAAACAAAAAAACCACCGCTACCAGCGGTGGTT
TGTTTGCCGGATCAAGAGCTACCAACTCTTTTTCCGAAGGTAACTGGCTTCAGCAGAGCGCAGATACCAA
ATACTGTTCTTCTAGTGTAGCCGTAGTTAGGCCACCACTTCAAGAACTCTGTAGCACCGCCTACATACCT
CGCTCTGCTAATCCTGTTACCAGTGGCTGCTGCCAGTGGCGATAAGTCGTGTCTTACCGGGTTGGACTCA
AGACGATAGTTACCGGATAAGGCGCAGCGGTCGGGCTGAACGGGGGGTTCGTGCACACAGCCCAGCTTGG
AGCGAACGACCTACACCGAACTGAGATACCTACAGCGTGAGCTATGAGAAAGCGCCACGCTTCCCGAAGG
GAGAAAGGCGGACAGGTATCCGGTAAGCGGCAGGGTCGGAACAGGAGAGCGCACGAGGGAGCTTCCAGGG
GGAAACGCCTGGTATCTTTATAGTCCTGTCGGGTTTCGCCACCTCTGACTTGAGCGTCGATTTTTGTGAT
GCTCGTCAGGGGGGCGGAGCCTATGGAAAAACGCCAGCAACGCGAGTCGGTCTCTCAATAGCTTCACGCT
GCCGCAAGCACTCAGGGCGCAAGGGCTGCTAAAGGAAGCGGAACACGTAGAAAGCCAGTCCGCAGAAACG
GTGCTGACCCCGGATGAATGTCAGCTACTGGGCTATCTGGACAAGGGAAAACGCAAGCGCAAAGAGAAAG
CAGGTAGCTTGCAGTGGGCTTACATGGCGATAGCTAGACTGGGCGGTTTTATGGACAGCAAGCGAACCGG
AATTGCCAGCTGGGGCGCCCTCTGGTAAGGTTGGGAAGCCCTGCAAAGTAAACTGGATGGCTTTCTTGCC
GCCAAGGATCTGATGGCGCAGGGGATCAAGATCTGATCAAGAGACAGGATGAGGATCGTTTCGCATGATT
GAACAAGATGGATTGCACGCAGGTTCTCCGGCCGCTTGGGTGGAGAGGCTATTCGGCTATGACTGGGCAC
AACAGACAATCGGCTGCTCTGATGCCGCCGTGTTCCGGCTGTCAGCGCAGGGGCGCCCGGTTCTTTTTGT
CAAGACCGACCTGTCCGGTGCCCTGAATGAACTCCAAGACGAGGCAGCGCGGCTATCGTGGCTGGCCACG
ACGGGCGTTCCTTGCGCAGCTGTGCTCGACGTTGTCACTGAAGCGGGAAGGGACTGGCTGCTATTGGGCG
AAGTGCCGGGGCAGGATCTCCTGTCATCTCACCTTGCTCCTGCCGAGAAAGTATCCATCATGGCTGATGC
AATGCGGCGGCTGCATACGCTTGATCCGGCTACCTGCCCATTCGACCACCAAGCGAAACATCGCATCGAG
CGAGCACGTACTCGGATGGAAGCCGGTCTTGTCGATCAGGATGATCTGGACGAAGAGCATCAGGGGCTCG
CGCCAGCCGAACTGTTCGCCAGGCTCAAGGCGCGGATGCCCGACGGCGAGGATCTCGTCGTGACCCATGG
CGATGCCTGCTTGCCGAATATCATGGTGGAAAATGGCCGCTTTTCTGGATTCATCGACTGTGGCCGGCTG
GGTGTGGCGGACCGCTATCAGGACATAGCGTTGGCTACCCGTGATATTGCTGAAGAGCTTGGCGGCGAAT
GGGCTGACCGCTTCCTCGTGCTTTACGGTATCGCCGCTCCCGATTCGCAGCGCATCGCCTTCTATCGCCT
TCTTGACGAGTTCTTCTGAGCGGGACTCTGGGGTTCGAAATGACCGACCAAGCGACGCCCAACCTGCCAT
CACGAGATTTCGATTCCACCGCCGCCTTCTATGAAAGGTTGGGCTTCGGAATCGTTTTCCGGGACGCCGG
CTGGATGATCCTCCAGCGCGGGGATCTCATGCTGGAGTTCTTCGCCCACCCCCCCTTGAGACCAGAGTAG
CCCGCCTAATGAGCGGGCTTTTTTTTAATTCCCCTATTTGTTTATTTTTCTAAATACATTCAAATATGTA
TCCGCTCATGAGACAATAACCCTGATAAATGCTTCAATAATATTGAAAAAGGAAGAGTATGAGCATTCAG
CATTTTCGTGTGGCGCTGATTCCGTTTTTTGCGGCGTTTTGCCTGCCGGTGTTTGCGCATCCGGAAACCC
TGGTGAAAGTGAAAGATGCGGAAGATCAACTGGGTGCGCGCGTGGGCTATATTGAACTGGATCTGAACAG
CGGCAAAATTCTGGAATCTTTTCGTCCGGAAGAACGTTTTCCGATGATGAGCACCTTTAAAGTGCTGCTG
TGCGGTGCGGTTCTGAGCCGTGTGGATGCGGGCCAGGAACAACTGGGCCGTCGTATTCATTATAGCCAGA
ACGATCTGGTGGAATATAGCCCGGTGACCGAAAAACATCTGACCGATGGCATGACCGTGCGTGAACTGTG
CAGCGCGGCGATTACCATGAGCGATAACACCGCGGCGAACCTGCTGCTGACGACCATTGGCGGTCCGAAA
GAACTGACCGCGTTTCTGCATAACATGGGCGATCATGTGACCCGTCTGGATCGTTGGGAACCGGAACTGA
ACGAAGCGATTCCGAACGATGAACGTGATACCACCATGCCGGCAGCAATGGCGACCACCCTGCGTAAACT
GCTGACGGGTGAGCTGCTGACCCTGGCAAGCCGCCAGCAACTGATTGATTGGATGGAAGCGGATAAAGTG
GCGGGTCCGCTGCTGCGTAGCGCGCTGCCGGCTGGCTGGTTTATTGCGGATAAAAGCGGTGCGGGCGAAC
GTGGCAGCCGTGGCATTATTGCGGCGCTGGGCCCGGATGGTAAACCGAGCCGTATTGTGGTGATTTATAC
CACCGGCAGCCAGGCGACGATGGATGAACGTAACCGTCAGATTGCGGAAATTGGCGCGAGCCTGATTAAA
CATTGGTAAACCGATACAATTAAAGGCTCCTTTTGGAGCCTTTTTTTTTGGACGACCCTTGTCAGATCAA
AGGATCTTC
Features (pLannotate 1.2.2; 7 found; start..end, strand, type, name):
      1..589     +  rep_origin     ori: high-copy-number ColE1/pMB1/pBR322/pUC origin of replication
    620..943     +  CDS            tnpA (fragment): TN5P_ECOLX - Also known as tnp. Experimental evidence at protein level: Swiss-Prot protein existence level 1. Mediates transposition of transposon Tn5 by a 'cut and paste' mechanism. First, the monomeric transposase binds the 19 bp inverted DNA repeats flanking the transposon. Then, dimerization of the DNA- bound transposase creates a synaptic DNA complex. After nicking of the first DNA strand, excision of the transposon proceeds through a series of intermediates. The transposase then mediates the insertion of the transposon at a new site by strand transfer. The activity of the wild- type tran
    975..1766    +  CDS            neo: KKA2_KLEPN - Also known as kan, nptII. Experimental evidence at protein level: Swiss-Prot protein existence level 1. Resistance to kanamycin, neomycin, paromomycin, ribostamycin, butirosin and gentamicin B. From Klebsiella pneumoniae.
   1790..1954    +  CDS            ble (fragment): BLE_KLEPN - Experimental evidence at protein level: Swiss-Prot protein existence level 1. Binding protein with a strong affinity to the bleomycin family of antibiotics. Binds to CL990; an antimitotic-antibiotic compound. From Klebsiella pneumoniae.
   1997..2088    +  promoter       AmpR promoter: bla
   2089..2946    +  CDS            bla: BLAT_ECOLX - Experimental evidence at protein level: Swiss-Prot protein existence level 1. TEM-type are the most prevalent beta-lactamases in enterobacteria; they hydrolyze the beta-lactam bond in susceptible beta-lactam antibiotics, thus conferring resistance to penicillins and cephalosporins. TEM-3 and TEM-4 are capable of hydrolyzing cefotaxime and ceftazidime. TEM-5 is capable of hydrolyzing ceftazidime. TEM-6 is capable of hydrolyzing ceftazidime and aztreonam. TEM-8/CAZ-2, TEM- 16/CAZ-7 and TEM-24/CAZ-6 are markedly active against ceftazidime. IRT- 4 shows resistance to beta-lactamase in
   2953..2992    +  terminator     fd terminator: central terminator from bacteriophage fd (Otsuka and Kunisawa, 1982)
