[The description below was written by a language model from this plasmid's Addgene catalogue record and pLannotate feature annotations shown in this document.]
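Description:
pXTK001 [Marker_KanR-NeoR-nptII_PartType2] is a small (about 3.0 kb) Golden Gate part plasmid from the XanthoMoClo modular cloning toolkit, which was built for genetic engineering of bacteria in the genera Xanthobacter and Roseixanthobacter. It is based on the pXTK backbone and is maintained in E. coli. Replication relies on a ColE1/pMB1-family origin, and selection on a TEM-type beta-lactamase (bla) gene that is driven by its own AmpR promoter and followed by a bacteriophage fd terminator, giving ampicillin resistance. The catalogue lists the plasmid as low copy, whereas the automated annotation labels the origin as a high-copy pUC-type element; the record does not resolve this difference.

The stored part is a Type 2 "Marker" module carrying the nptII (neo) coding sequence, an aminoglycoside phosphotransferase that confers resistance to kanamycin, neomycin and related aminoglycosides. The full-length nptII reading frame is flanked upstream by a fragment matching the Tn5 transposase gene and downstream by a fragment of the bleomycin-binding protein gene (ble). This arrangement suggests the marker was taken with its native Tn5 context, and the upstream region probably supplies the natural promoter, although no separate promoter for nptII is annotated. Neither flanking fragment would be expected to encode a functional protein. The Type IIS restriction sites and overhangs that define the part position are not annotated, and the record gives the cloning sites as unknown.

The plasmid serves as a source of a selectable marker module. In a Golden Gate reaction the nptII part is released and combined with other toolkit parts to assemble kanamycin-selectable vectors for the target bacteria.
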