Addgene plasmid #229238: pXTK001 [Marker_KanR-NeoR-nptII_PartType2]
Purpose: XanthoMoClo Golden Gate Part Plasmid for cloning, contains Marker_KanR-NeoR-nptII_PartType2
Depositing lab: Michael Springer. Depositing organization: Harvard Medical School. Publication: XanthoMoClo horizontal line A Robust Modular Cloning Genetic Toolkit for the Genera Xanthobacter and Roseixanthobacter. Soltysiak MPM, Ory ALH, Lee AD, Christophersen CE, Jalihal AP, Springer M. ACS Synth Biol. 2025 Apr 18;14(4):1173-1190. doi: 10.1021/acssynbio.4c00806. Epub 2025 Mar 13. PubMed 40080684.
Backbone
  Vector backbone: pXTK
  Vector type: Bacterial Expression
Growth in bacteria
  Bacterial resistance: Ampicillin, 100 μg/mL
  Growth temperature: 37°C
  Growth strain: DH5alpha
  Copy number: Low Copy
Gene/Insert
  Gene/Insert name: KanR-NeoR-nptII (alt name: Marker_KanR-NeoR-nptII_PartType2)
  Species: Synthetic
  Cloning method: Restriction Enzyme; 5′ cloning site unknown (unknown if destroyed)
Terms and licenses: Academic/Nonprofit Terms; Industry Terms: Not Available to Industry
How to cite: pXTK001 [Marker_KanR-NeoR-nptII_PartType2] was a gift from Michael Springer (Addgene plasmid # 229238 ; http://n2t.net/addgene:229238 ; RRID:Addgene_229238)
